Addgene plasmid #56387: mVenus-Dectin1A-C-10
Purpose: Localization: Membrane, Excitation: 515, Emission: 528
Depositing lab: Michael Davidson. Depositing organization: Florida State University, Tallahassee.
Backbone
  Vector backbone: mVenus-C1
  Backbone size w/o insert (bp): 4750
  Vector type: Mammalian Expression
  Selectable markers: Neomycin (select with G418)
Growth in bacteria
  Bacterial resistance: Kanamycin, 50 μg/mL
  Growth temperature: 37°C
  Growth strain: DH5alpha
  Copy number: High Copy
Gene/Insert
  Gene/Insert name: Dectin1A (alt name: NP_922938.1)
  Species: H. sapiens (human)
  Entrez Gene: CLEC7A (a.k.a. BGR, CANDF4, CD369, CLECSF12, DECTIN1, SCARE2)
  Promoter: CMV
  Tag / fusion protein: mVenus (N terminal on backbone)
  Cloning method: Unknown
  Sequencing primers: 5′ CMV-F; 3′ SV40pA-R
Terms and licenses: Academic/Nonprofit Terms; Industry Terms
Depositor comments: . Excitation = 515; Emission = 528
How to cite: mVenus-Dectin1A-C-10 was a gift from Michael Davidson (Addgene plasmid # 56387 ; http://n2t.net/addgene:56387 ; RRID:Addgene_56387)
