[The description below was written by a language model from this plasmid's Addgene catalogue record.]
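Description:
mVenus-Dectin1A-C-10 is a mammalian expression plasmid built on the mVenus-C1 backbone (about 4.75 kb without the insert), a C1-style fluorescent protein fusion vector. It is propagated in E. coli as a high-copy plasmid under kanamycin selection, and it carries a neomycin resistance marker so that transfected mammalian cells can be selected with G418 to derive stable lines. No feature table accompanies the record, so the specific origins of replication and the arrangement of the resistance cassette are not stated. The listed 3′ sequencing primer implies an SV40 polyadenylation signal downstream of the insert.

The payload is human Dectin-1 isoform A, encoded by CLEC7A, a C-type lectin pattern-recognition receptor best known for binding fungal β-glucans. Expression is driven by the CMV promoter, which gives strong constitutive transcription in most mammalian cell lines. The yellow fluorescent protein mVenus is supplied by the backbone and fused to the N terminus of Dectin-1A. The "C-10" in the name likely refers to this orientation and to a 10-residue linker between the two proteins, although the record does not say so. Because Dectin-1 is a type II transmembrane protein, an N-terminal tag would be expected to lie on the cytoplasmic side, leaving the extracellular lectin domain unmodified.

The record annotates the fusion as membrane-localized, with excitation at 515 nm and emission at 528 nm. The construct is therefore suited to use as a membrane marker in fluorescence imaging, or to following the distribution and dynamics of Dectin-1 in live or fixed cells. The cloning method is recorded as unknown.
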