>Addgene plasmid #56387 | mVenus-Dectin1A-C-10 | depositor partial sequence | sequence record 87282 | insert sequence
GACGTCAGATCCGCTAGCGCTACCGGTCGCCACCATGGTGAGCAAGGGCGAGGAGCTGTTCACCGGGGTG
GTGCCCATCCTGGTCGAGCTGGACGGCGACGTAAACGGCCACAAGTTCAGCGTGTCCGGCGAGGGCGAGG
GCGATGCCACCTACGGCAAGCTGACCCTGAAGCTGATCTGCACCACCGGCAAGCTGCCCGTGCCCTGGCC
CACCCTCGTGACCACCCTGGGCTACGGCCTGCAGTGCTTCGCCCGCTACCCCGACCACATGAAGCAGCAC
GACTTCTTCAAGTCCGCCATGCCCGAAGGCTACGTCCAGGAGCGCACCATCTTCTTCAAGGACGACGGCA
ACTACAAGACCCGCGCCGAGGTGAAGTTCGAGGGCGACACCCTGGTGAACCGCATCGAGCTGAAGGGCAT
CGACTTCAAGGAGGACGGCAACATCCTGGGGCACAAGCTGGAGTACAACTACAACAGCCACAACGTCTAT
ATCACCGCCGACAAGCAGAAGAACGGCATCAAGGCCAACTTCAAGATCCGCCACAACATCGAGGACGGCG
GCGTGCAGCTCGCCGACCACTACCAGCAGAACACCCCCATCGGCGACGGCCCCGTGCTGCTGCCCGACAA
CCACTACCTGAGCTACCAGTCCAAGCTGAGCAAAGACCCCAACGAGAAGCGCGATCACATGGTCCTGCTG
GAGTTCGTGACCGCCGCCGGGATCACTCTCGGCATGGACGAGCTGTACAAGTCCGGACTCAGATCTGGCA
GCAGTGGAGGTGAATATCATCCTGATTTAGAAAATTTGGATGAAGATGGATATACTCAATTACACTTCGA
CTCTCAAAGCAATACCAGGATAGCTGTTGTTTCAGAGAAAGGATCGTGTGCTGCATCTCCTCCTTGGCGC
CTCATTGCTGTAATTTTGGGAATCCTATGCTTGGTAATACTGGTGATAGCTGTGGTCCTGGGTACCATGG
CTATTTGGAGATCCAATTCAGGAAGCAACACATTGGAGAATGGCTACTTTCTATCAAGAAATAAAGAGAA
CCACAGTCAACCCACACAATCATCTTTAGAAGACAGTGTGACTCCTACCAAAGCTGTCAAAACCACAGGG
GTTCTTTCCAGCCCTTGTCCTCCTAATTGGATTATATATGAGAAGAGCTGTTATCTATTCAGCATGTCAC
TAAATTCCTGGGATGGAAGTAAAAGACAATGCTGGCAACTGGGCTCTAATCTCCTAAAGATAGACAGCTC
AAATGAATTGGGATTTATAGTAAAACAAGTGTCTTCCCAACCTGATAATTCATTTTGGATAGGCCTTTCT
CGGCCCCAGACTGAAGTACCATGGCTCTGGGAGGATGGATCAACATTCTCTTCTAACTTATTTCAGATCA
GAACCACAGCTACCCAAGAAAACCCATCTCCAAATTGTGTATGGATTCACGTGTCAGTCATTTATGACCA
ACTGTGTAGTGTGCCCTCATATAGTATTTGTGAGAAGAAGTTTTCAATGTAAGAATTCTGCAGTCGACGG
TACCGCGGGCCCGGGATCCACC
