>Addgene plasmid #56387 | mVenus-Dectin1A-C-10 | addgene partial sequence | sequence record 158956 | EGFP-C 5'-CATGGTCCTGCTGGAGTTCGTG-3'
GCTGTACAAGTCCGGACTCAGATCTGGCAGCAGTGGAGGTGAATATCATCCTGATTTAGAAAATTTGGAT
GAAGATGGATATACTCAATTACACTTCGACTCTCAAAGCAATACCAGGATAGCTGTTGTTTCAGAGAAAG
GATCGTGTGCTGCATCTCCTCCTTGGCGCCTCATTGCTGTAATTTTGGGAATCCTATGCTTGGTAATACT
GGTGATAGCTGTGGTCCTGGGTACCATGGCTATTTGGAGATCCAATTCAGGAAGCAACACATTGGAGAAT
GGCTACTTTCTATCAAGAAATAAAGAGAACCACAGTCAACCCACACAATCATCTTTAGAAGACAGTGTGA
CTCCTACCAAAGCTGTCAAAACCACAGGGGTTCTTTCCAGCCCTTGTCCTCCTAATTGGATTATATATGA
GAAGAGCTGTTATCTATTCAGCATGTCACTAAATTCCTGGGATGGAAGTAAAAGACAATGCTGGCAACTG
GGCTCTAATCTCCTAAAGATAGACAGCTCAAATGAATTGGGATTTATAGTAAAACAAGTGTCTTCCCAAC
CTGATAATTCATTTTGGATAGGCCTTTCTCGGCCCCAGACTGAAGTACCATGGCTCTGGGAGGATGGATC
AACATTCTCTTCTAACTTATTTCAGATCAGAACCACAGCTACCCAAGAAAACCCATCTCCAAATTGTGTA
TGGATTCACGTGTCAGTCATTTATGACCAACTGTGTAGTGTGCCCTCATATAGTATTTGTGAGAAGAAGT
TTTCAATGTAAGAATTCTGCAGTCGACGGTACCGCGGGCCCGGGATCCACCGGATCTAGATAACTGATCA
TAATCAGCCATACCACATTTGTAGAGGTTT
